>Addgene plasmid #115970 | pLHCX-ATF4 mScarlet NLS | addgene full sequence | sequence record 222082 | Addgene NGS Result
ATATAGCATAAATCAATATTGGCTATTGGCCATTGCATACGTTGTATCCATATCATAATATGTACATTTA
TATTGGCTCATGTCCAACATTACCGCCATGTTGACATTGATTATTGACTAGTTATTAATAGTAATCAATT
ACGGGGTCATTAGTTCATAGCCCATATATGGAGTTCCGCGTTACATAACTTACGGTAAATGGCCCGCCTG
GCTGACCGCCCAACGACCCCCGCCCATTGACGTCAATAATGACGTATGTTCCCATAGTAACGCCAATAGG
GACTTTCCATTGACGTCAATGGGTGGAGTATTTACGGTAAACTGCCCACTTGGCAGTACATCAAGTGTAT
CATATGCCAAGTACGCCCCCTATTGACGTCAATGACGGTAAATGGCCCGCCTGGCATTATGCCCAGTACA
TGACCTTATGGGACTTTCCTACTTGGCAGTACATCTACGTATTAGTCATCGCTATTACCATGGTGATGCG
GTTTTGGCAGTACATCAATGGGCGTGGATAGCGGTTTGACTCACGGGGATTTCCAAGTCTCCACCCCATT
GACGTCAATGGGAGTTTGTTTTGGCACCAAAATCAACGGGACTTTCCAAAATGTCGTAACAACTCCGCCC
CATTGACGCAAATGGGCGGTAGGCGTGTACGGTGGGAGGTCTATATAAGCAGAGCTCGTTTAGTGAACCG
TCAGATCGCCTGGAGACGCCATCCACGCTGTTTTGACCTCCATAGAAGACACCGGGACCGATCCAGCCTC
CGCGGCCCCAAGCTTGAATTCTCTACTTTGCCCGCCCACAGATGTAGTTTTCTCTGCGCGTGTGCGTTTT
CCCTCCTCCCCGCCCTCAGGGTCCACGGCCACCATGGCGTATTAGGGGCAGCAGTGCCTGCGGCAGCATT
GGCCTTTGCAGCGGCGGCAGCAGCACCAGGCTCTGCAGCGGCAACCCCCAGCGGCTTAAGCCATGGCGCT
TCTCACGGCATTCAGCAGCAGCGTTGCTGTAACCGACAAAGACACCTTCGAATTAAGCACATTCCTCGAT
TCCAGCAAAGCACCGCAACATGACCGAAATGAGCTTCCTGAGCAGCGAGGTGTTGGTGGGGGACTTGATG
TCCCCCTTCGACCAGTCGGGTTTGGGGGCTGAATACCCCTACGACGTGCCCGACTACGCCGGTGGATCAG
GGGGAGGATCCGTCTCCAAAGGGGAAGCGGTCATTAAAGAGTTCATGAGGTTCAAAGTTCATATGGAGGG
CAGTATGAACGGCCATGAATTTGAAATCGAGGGCGAGGGGGAGGGACGCCCTTACGAAGGGACACAAACA
GCCAAACTGAAGGTTACGAAAGGTGGGCCACTTCCCTTTAGTTGGGATATACTGTCACCTCAATTTATGT
ACGGCAGCCGAGCCTTCATTAAACATCCCGCTGACATTCCGGATTACTATAAGCAGTCCTTTCCAGAGGG
GTTTAAATGGGAGCGGGTTATGAATTTCGAGGATGGCGGGGCCGTAACTGTCACGCAGGATACCAGTCTG
GAAGATGGTACCCTGATTTATAAGGTTAAGCTCAGAGGAACGAACTTCCCGCCAGATGGTCCCGTAATGC
AAAAAAAGACGATGGGTTGGGAGGCATCAACTGAAAGATTGTATCCTGAGGATGGTGTCCTTAAGGGTGA
TATTAAAATGGCTCTGAGGCTGAAGGATGGCGGAAGGTATTTGGCAGATTTCAAAACTACATATAAGGCC
AAGAAGCCTGTTCAGATGCCAGGTGCCTATAATGTGGACAGAAAACTTGACATTACATCACACAACGAGG
ATTATACCGTCGTGGAGCAATATGAGAGAAGTGAGGGCCGACATAGTACCGGCGGCATGGATGAACTCTA
TAAGGTCGACGGTGGATCAGGGGGACCCGCCGCCAAGCGCGTGAAGCTGGACTAATCTAGAATCGATAAA
ATAAAAGATTTTATTTAGTCTCCAGAAAAAGGGGGGAATGAAAGACCCCACCTGTAGGTTTGGCAAGCTA
GCTTAAGTAACGCCATTTTGCAAGGCATGGAAAAATACATAACTGAGAATAGAGAAGTTCAGATCAAGGT
CAGGAACAGATGGAACAGCTGAATATGGGCCAAACAGGATATCTGTGGTAAGCAGTTCCTGCCCCGGCTC
AGGGCCAAGAACAGATGGAACAGCTGAATATGGGCCAAACAGGATATCTGTGGTAAGCAGTTCCTGCCCC
GGCTCAGGGCCAAGAACAGATGGTCCCCAGATGCGGTCCAGCCCTCAGCAGTTTCTAGAGAACCATCAGA
TGTTTCCAGGGTGCCCCAAGGACCTGAAATGACCCTGTGCCTTATTTGAACTAACCAATCAGTTCGCTTC
TCGCTTCTGTTCGCGCGCTTCTGCTCCCCGAGCTCAATAAAAGAGCCCACAACCCCTCACTCGGGGCGCC
AGTCCTCCGATTGACTGAGTCGCCCGGGTACCCGTGTATCCAATAAACCCTCTTGCAGTTGCATCCGACT
TGTGGTCTCGCTGTTCCTTGGGAGGGTCTCCTCTGAGTGATTGACTACCCGTCAGCGGGGGTCTTTCATT
TGGGGGCTCGTCCGGGATCGGGAGACCCCTGCCCAGGGACCACCGACCCACCACCGGGAGGTAAGCTGGC
TGCCTCGCGCGTTTCGGTGATGACGGTGAAAACCTCTGACACATGCAGCTCCCGGAGACGGTCACAGCTT
GTCTGTAAGCGGATGCCGGGAGCAGACAAGCCCGTCAGGGCGCGTCAGCGGGTGTTGGCGGGTGTCGGGG
CGCAGCCATGACCCAGTCACGTAGCGATAGCGGAGTGTATACTGGCTTAACTATGCGGCATCAGAGCAGA
TTGTACTGAGAGTGCACCATATGCGGTGTGAAATACCGCACAGATGCGTAAGGAGAAAATACCGCATCAG
GCGCTCTTCCGCTTCCTCGCTCACTGACTCGCTGCGCTCGGTCGTTCGGCTGCGGCGAGCGGTATCAGCT
CACTCAAAGGCGGTAATACGGTTATCCACAGAATCAGGGGATAACGCAGGAAAGAACATGTGAGCAAAAG
GCCAGCAAAAGGCCAGGAACCGTAAAAAGGCCGCGTTGCTGGCGTTTTTCCATAGGCTCCGCCCCCCTGA
CGAGCATCACAAAAATCGACGCTCAAGTCAGAGGTGGCGAAACCCGACAGGACTATAAAGATACCAGGCG
TTTCCCCCTGGAAGCTCCCTCGTGCGCTCTCCTGTTCCGACCCTGCCGCTTACCGGATACCTGTCCGCCT
TTCTCCCTTCGGGAAGCGTGGCGCTTTCTCATAGCTCACGCTGTAGGTATCTCAGTTCGGTGTAGGTCGT
TCGCTCCAAGCTGGGCTGTGTGCACGAACCCCCCGTTCAGCCCGACCGCTGCGCCTTATCCGGTAACTAT
CGTCTTGAGTCCAACCCGGTAAGACACGACTTATCGCCACTGGCAGCAGCCACTGGTAACAGGATTAGCA
GAGCGAGGTATGTAGGCGGTGCTACAGAGTTCTTGAAGTGGTGGCCTAACTACGGCTACACTAGAAGGAC
AGTATTTGGTATCTGCGCTCTGCTGAAGCCAGTTACCTTCGGAAAAAGAGTTGGTAGCTCTTGATCCGGC
AAACAAACCACCGCTGGTAGCGGTGGTTTTTTTGTTTGCAAGCAGCAGATTACGCGCAGAAAAAAAGGAT
CTCAAGAAGATCCTTTGATCTTTTCTACGGGGTCTGACGCTCAGTGGAACGAAAACTCACGTTAAGGGAT
TTTGGTCATGAGATTATCAAAAAGGATCTTCACCTAGATCCTTTTAAATTAAAAATGAAGTTTTAAATCA
ATCTAAAGTATATATGAGTAAACTTGGTCTGACAGTTACCAATGCTTAATCAGTGAGGCACCTATCTCAG
CGATCTGTCTATTTCGTTCATCCATAGTTGCCTGACTCCCCGTCGTGTAGATAACTACGATACGGGAGGG
CTTACCATCTGGCCCCAGTGCTGCAATGATACCGCGAGACCCACGCTCACCGGCTCCAGATTTATCAGCA
ATAAACCAGCCAGCCGGAAGGGCCGAGCGCAGAAGTGGTCCTGCAACTTTATCCGCCTCCATCCAGTCTA
TTAATTGTTGCCGGGAAGCTAGAGTAAGTAGTTCGCCAGTTAATAGTTTGCGCAACGTTGTTGCCATTGC
TGCAGGCATCGTGGTGTCACGCTCGTCGTTTGGTATGGCTTCATTCAGCTCCGGTTCCCAACGATCAAGG
CGAGTTACATGATCCCCCATGTTGTGCAAAAAAGCGGTTAGCTCCTTCGGTCCTCCGATCGTTGTCAGAA
GTAAGTTGGCCGCAGTGTTATCACTCATGGTTATGGCAGCACTGCATAATTCTCTTACTGTCATGCCATC
CGTAAGATGCTTTTCTGTGACTGGTGAGTACTCAACCAAGTCATTCTGAGAATAGTGTATGCGGCGACCG
AGTTGCTCTTGCCCGGCGTCAACACGGGATAATACCGCGCCACATAGCAGAACTTTAAAAGTGCTCATCA
TTGGAAAACGTTCTTCGGGGCGAAAACTCTCAAGGATCTTACCGCTGTTGAGATCCAGTTCGATGTAACC
CACTCGTGCACCCAACTGATCTTCAGCATCTTTTACTTTCACCAGCGTTTCTGGGTGAGCAAAAACAGGA
AGGCAAAATGCCGCAAAAAAGGGAATAAGGGCGACACGGAAATGTTGAATACTCATACTCTTCCTTTTTC
AATATTATTGAAGCATTTATCAGGGTTATTGTCTCATGAGCGGATACATATTTGAATGTATTTAGAAAAA
TAAACAAATAGGGGTTCCGCGCACATTTCCCCGAAAAGTGCCACCTGACGTCTAAGAAACCATTATTATC
ATGACATTAACCTATAAAAATAGGCGTATCACGAGGCCCTTTCGTCTTCAAGAATTCATACCAGATCACC
GAAAACTGTCCTCCAAATGTGTCCCCCTCACACTCCCAAATTCGCGGGCTTCTGCCTCTTAGACCACTCT
ACCCTATTCCCCACACTCACCGGAGCCAAAGCCGCGGCCCTTCCGTTTCTTTGCTTTTGAAAGACCCCAC
CCGTAGGTGGCAAGCTAGCTTAAGTAACGCCACTTTGCAAGGCATGGAAAAATACATAACTGAGAATAGA
AAAGTTCAGATCAAGGTCAGGAACAAAGAAACAGCTGAATACCAAACAGGATATCTGTGGTAAGCGGTTC
CTGCCCCGGCTCAGGGCCAAGAACAGATGAGACAGCTGAGTGATGGGCCAAACAGGATATCTGTGGTAAG
CAGTTCCTGCCCCGGCTCGGGGCCAAGAACAGATGGTCCCCAGATGCGGTCCAGCCCTCAGCAGTTTCTA
GTGAATCATCAGATGTTTCCAGGGTGCCCCAAGGACCTGAAAATGACCCTGTACCTTATTTGAACTAACC
AATCAGTTCGCTTCTCGCTTCTGTTCGCGCGCTTCCGCTCTCCGAGCTCAATAAAAGAGCCCACAACCCC
TCACTCGGCGCGCCAGTCTTCCGATAGACTGCGTCGCCCGGGTACCCGTATTCCCAATAAAGCCTCTTGC
TGTTTGCATCCGAATCGTGGTCTCGCTGTTCCTTGGGAGGGTCTCCTCTGAGTGATTGACTACCCACGAC
GGGGGTCTTTCATTTGGGGGCTCGTCCGGGATTTGGAGACCCCTGCCCAGGGACCACCGACCCACCACCG
GGAGGTAAGCTGGCCAGCAACTTATCTGTGTCTGTCCGATTGTCTAGTGTCTATGTTTGATGTTATGCGC
CTGCGTCTGTACTAGTTAGCTAACTAGCTCTGTATCTGGCGGACCCGTGGTGGAACTGACGAGTTCTGAA
CACCCGGCCGCAACCCTGGGAGACGTCCCAGGGACTTTGGGGGCCGTTTTTGTGGCCCGACCTGAGGAAG
GGAGTCGATGTGGAATCCGACCCCGTCAGGATATGTGGTTCTGGTAGGAGACGAGAACCTAAAACAGTTC
CCGCCTCCGTCTGAATTTTTGCTTTCGGTTTGGAACCGAAGCCGCGCGTCTTGTCTGCTGCAGCGCTGCA
GCATCGTTCTGTGTTGTCTCTGTCTGACTGTGTTTCTGTATTTGTCTGAAAATTAGGGCCAGACTGTTAC
CACTCCCTTAAGTTTGACCTTAGGTCACTGGAAAGATGTCGAGCGGATCGCTCACAACCAGTCGGTAGAT
GTCAAGAAGAGACGTTGGGTTACCTTCTGCTCTGCAGAATGGCCAACCTTTAACGTCGGATGGCCGCGAG
ACGGCACCTTTAACCGAGACCTCATCACCCAGGTTAAGATCAAGGTCTTTTCACCTGGCCCGCATGGACA
CCCAGACCAGGTCCCCTACATCGTGACCTGGGAAGCCTTGGCTTTTGACCCCCCTCCCTGGGTCAAGCCC
TTTGTACACCCTAAGCCTCCGCCTCCTCTTCCTCCATCCGCCCCGTCTCTCCCCCTTGAACCTCCTCGTT
CGACCCCGCCTCGATCCTCCCTTTATCCAGCCCTCACTCCTTCTCTAGGCGCCGGAATTCCGATCTGATA
GCTTGCCACAACCCGTACCAAAGATGGATAGATCCGGAAAGCCTGAACTCACCGCGACGTCTGTCGAGAA
GTTTCTGATCGAAAAGTTCGACAGCGTCTCCGACCTGATGCAGCTCTCGGAGGGCGAAGAATCTCGTGCT
TTCAGCTTCGATGTAGGAGGGCGTGGATATGTCCTGCGGGTAAATAGCTGCGCCGATGGTTTCTACAAAG
ATCGTTATGTTTATCGGCACTTTGCATCGGCCGCGCTCCCGATTCCGGAAGTGCTTGACATTGGGGAATT
CAGCGAGAGCCTGACCTATTGCATCTCCCGCCGTGCACAGGGTGTCACGTTGCAAGACCTGCCTGAAACC
GAACTGCCCGCTGTTCTGCAGCCGGTCGCGGAGGCCATGGATGCGATCGCTGCGGCCGATCTTAGCCAGA
CGAGCGGGTTCGGCCCATTCGGACCGCAAGGAATCGGTCAATACACTACATGGCGTGATTTCATATGCGC
GATTGCTGATCCCCATGTGTATCACTGGCAAACTGTGATGGACGACACCGTCAGTGCGTCCGTCGCGCAG
GCTCTCGATGAGCTGATGCTTTGGGCCGAGGACTGCCCCGAAGTCCGGCACCTCGTGCACGCGGATTTCG
GCTCCAACAATGTCCTGACGGACAATGGCCGCATAACAGCGGTCATTGACTGGAGCGAGGCGATGTTCGG
GGATTCCCAATACGAGGTCGCCAACATCTTCTTCTGGAGGCCGTGGTTGGCTTGTATGGAGCAGCAGACG
CGCTACTTCGAGCGGAGGCATCCGGAGCTTGCAGGATCGCCGCGGCTCCGGGCGTATATGCTCCGCATTG
GTCTTGACCAACTCTATCAGAGCTTGGTTGACGGCAATTTCGATGATGCAGCTTGGGCGCAGGGTCGATG
CGACGCAATCGTCCGATCCGGAGCCGGGACTGTCGGGCGTACACAAATCGCCCGCAGAAGCGCGGCCGTC
TGGACCGATGGCTGTGTAGAAGTACTCGCCGATAGTGGAAACCGACGCCCCAGCACTCGTCCGAGGGCAA
AGGAATAGAGTAGATGCCGACCGAACAAGAGCTGATTTCGAGAACGCCTCAGCCAGCAACTCGCGCGAGC
CTAGCAAGGCAAATGCGAGAGAACGGCCTTACGCTTGGTGGCACAGTTCTCGTCCACAGTTCGCTAAGCT
CGCTCGGCTGGGTCGCGGGAGGGCCGGTCGCAGTGATTCAGGCCCTTCTGGATTGTGTTGGTCCCCAGGG
CACGATTGTCATGCCCACGCACTCGGGTGATCTGACTGATCCCGCAGATTGGAGATCGCCGCCCGTGCCT
GCCGATTGGGTGCAGATCTCTAGAGCTCGCTGATCCGGCCATTAGCCATATTATTCATTGGTT
Features (pLannotate 1.2.2; 18 found; start..end, strand, type, name):
    103..482     +  enhancer       CMV enhancer: human cytomegalovirus immediate early enhancer
    483..686     +  promoter       CMV promoter: human cytomegalovirus (CMV) immediate early promoter
   1070..1153    +  CDS            ATF4 (fragment): ATF4_HUMAN - Also known as CREB2 From Homo sapiens (Human).
   1202..1894    +  CDS            mScarlet-I: mScarlet-I is a basic (constitutively fluorescent) red fluorescent protein published in 2016, derived from synthetic construct. It is reported to be a rapidly-maturing monomer with moderate acid sensitivity.
   1997..2590    +  LTR            LTR: long terminal repeat from Moloney murine leukemia virus
   2659..2699    +  CDS            rop (fragment): Rop protein, which maintains plasmids at low copy number; rop
   2801..2941    +  misc_feature   bom: basis of mobility region from pBR322
   3127..3715    -  rep_origin     ori: high-copy-number ColE1/pMB1/pBR322/pUC origin of replication
   3886..4746    -  CDS            AmpR: β-lactamase; bla; confers resistance to ampicillin, carbenicillin, and related antibiotics
   4747..4851    -  promoter       AmpR promoter: bla
   5098..5205    +  LTR            3' LTR (ΔU3) (fragment): self-inactivating 3' long terminal repeat (LTR) from Moloney murine leukemia virus
   5222..5279    +  LTR            LTR (fragment): long terminal repeat from Moloney murine leukemia virus
   5293..5356    +  LTR            LTR (fragment): long terminal repeat from Moloney murine leukemia virus
   5509..5684    +  LTR            5' LTR (truncated): truncated long terminal repeat from Moloney murine sarcoma virus
   5806..6080    +  misc_feature   MESV Ψ (fragment): packaging signal of murine embryonic stem cell virus
   6147..6563    +  CDS            gag (truncated): truncated Moloney murine leukemia virus (MMLV) gag gene lacking the start codon
   6618..7638    +  CDS            HygR (fragment): aminoglycoside phosphotransferase from E. coli; aph(4)-Ia; confers resistance to hygromycin
   7656..7934    +  CDS            yokD (fragment): YOKD_BACSU - Experimental evidence at protein level: Swiss-Prot protein existence level 1. May contribute to antibiotic resistance. From Bacillus subtilis (strain 168).
