[The description below was written by a language model from this plasmid's Addgene catalogue record and pLannotate feature annotations shown in this document.]
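Description:
pLHCX-ATF4 mScarlet NLS is a Moloney murine leukemia virus-type gammaretroviral expression vector built on the Clontech pLHCX backbone, designed as a live-cell fluorescent sensor of endoplasmic reticulum stress signalling through the PERK/ATF4 branch. In bacteria it is maintained through a ColE1/pBR322-family origin with ampicillin resistance (bla); the catalogue lists it as low copy and grown in a recombination-tolerant strain, which suits its repeated LTRs. The proviral portion comprises a 5′ LTR, a packaging signal with a truncated, start-codon-less gag segment that supports encapsidation, a hygromycin resistance gene that in this backbone layout is expected to be expressed from the 5′ LTR for selecting transduced mammalian cells, an internal CMV enhancer/promoter driving the sensor, and a 3′ LTR. The annotated sequence (7,973 nt) is slightly shorter than the catalogued size, and a short "yokD" hit next to HygR is probably an annotation artefact.

The insert of about 1.2 kb, cloned between HindIII and ClaI, combines human ATF4 sequence with synthetic parts. The feature table detects only a short ATF4 coding fragment followed by mScarlet-I, and the record also lists an HA tag and a c-myc nuclear localisation signal. According to the stated purpose, the reporter reads out translation at ATF4 ORF3. In the natural ATF4 transcript, upstream open reading frames suppress initiation at the main coding frame until eIF2α is phosphorylated by PERK, so although CMV transcribes the cassette constitutively, the red fusion protein is made mainly under stress. The NLS concentrates the signal in the nucleus, which allows ER-stress kinetics to be followed by imaging nuclear red fluorescence, including in multiplexed assays using stably transduced cell lines.
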