Addgene plasmid #115970: pLHCX-ATF4 mScarlet NLS
Purpose: ER-stress sensor - ATF4 translation at ORF3 fluorescent reporter with mScarlet-I (retroviral vector backbone)
Depositing lab: David Andrews. Depositing organization: Sunnybrook Research Institute. Publication: Improved IRE1 and PERK Pathway Sensors for Multiplex Endoplasmic Reticulum Stress Assay Reveal Stress Response to Nuclear Dyes Used for Image Segmentation. Nougarede A, Tesniere C, Ylanko J, Rimokh R, Gillet G, Andrews DW. Assay Drug Dev Technol. 2018 Aug 8. doi: 10.1089/adt.2018.862. PubMed 30088945.
Backbone
  Vector backbone: pLHCX
  Backbone manufacturer: Clontech
  Backbone size w/o insert (bp): 6813
  Total vector size (bp): 7991
  Vector type: Mammalian Expression, Retroviral
  Selectable markers: Hygromycin
Growth in bacteria
  Bacterial resistance: Ampicillin, 100 μg/mL
  Growth temperature: 37°C
  Growth strain: NEB Stable
  Copy number: Low Copy
Gene/Insert
  Gene/Insert name: activating transcription factor 4
  Species: H. sapiens (human), Synthetic
  Insert size (bp): 1178
  Entrez Gene: ATF4 (a.k.a. CREB-2, CREB2, TAXREB67, TXREB)
  Promoter: CMV
  Tag / fusion protein: HA tag (N terminal on insert); mScarlet-I (C terminal on insert); c-myc NLS (C terminal on insert)
  Cloning method: Restriction Enzyme; 5′ cloning site HindIII (not destroyed); 3′ cloning site ClaI (not destroyed)
  Sequencing primers: 5′ AGCTCGTTTAGTGAACCGTCAGATC; 3′ ACCTACAGGTGGGGTCTTTCATTCCC
Terms and licenses: Academic/Nonprofit Terms; Industry Terms: Not Available to Industry
Depositor comments: This sensor leads to the expression of a mScarlet-I fusion protein in the nucleus upon induction of ER-stress. ER-stress kinetic through the PERK/ATF4 pathway can thus be monitored by recording the red fluorescent signal arising in the nucleus. Designed by Adrien Nougarède.
How to cite: pLHCX-ATF4 mScarlet NLS was a gift from David Andrews (Addgene plasmid # 115970 ; http://n2t.net/addgene:115970 ; RRID:Addgene_115970)
