>Addgene plasmid #115970 | pLHCX-ATF4 mScarlet NLS | depositor partial sequence | sequence record 218942 | Insert with restriction sites
AAGCTTGAATTCTCTACTTTGCCCGCCCACAGATGTAGTTTTCTCTGCGCGTGTGCGTTTTCCCTCCTCC
CCGCCCTCAGGGTCCACGGCCACCATGGCGTATTAGGGGCAGCAGTGCCTGCGGCAGCATTGGCCTTTGC
AGCGGCGGCAGCAGCACCAGGCTCTGCAGCGGCAACCCCCAGCGGCTTAAGCCATGGCGCTTCTCACGGC
ATTCAGCAGCAGCGTTGCTGTAACCGACAAAGACACCTTCGAATTAAGCACATTCCTCGATTCCAGCAAA
GCACCGCAACATGACCGAAATGAGCTTCCTGAGCAGCGAGGTGTTGGTGGGGGACTTGATGTCCCCCTTC
GACCAGTCGGGTTTGGGGGCTGAATACCCCTACGACGTGCCCGACTACGCCGGTGGATCAGGGGGAGGAT
CCGTCTCCAAAGGGGAAGCGGTCATTAAAGAGTTCATGAGGTTCAAAGTTCATATGGAGGGCAGTATGAA
CGGCCATGAATTTGAAATCGAGGGCGAGGGGGAGGGACGCCCTTACGAAGGGACACAAACAGCCAAACTG
AAGGTTACGAAAGGTGGGCCACTTCCCTTTAGTTGGGATATACTGTCACCTCAATTTATGTACGGCAGCC
GAGCCTTCATTAAACATCCCGCTGACATTCCGGATTACTATAAGCAGTCCTTTCCAGAGGGGTTTAAATG
GGAGCGGGTTATGAATTTCGAGGATGGCGGGGCCGTAACTGTCACGCAGGATACCAGTCTGGAAGATGGT
ACCCTGATTTATAAGGTTAAGCTCAGAGGAACGAACTTCCCGCCAGATGGTCCCGTAATGCAAAAAAAGA
CGATGGGTTGGGAGGCATCAACTGAAAGATTGTATCCTGAGGATGGTGTCCTTAAGGGTGATATTAAAAT
GGCTCTGAGGCTGAAGGATGGCGGAAGGTATTTGGCAGATTTCAAAACTACATATAAGGCCAAGAAGCCT
GTTCAGATGCCAGGTGCCTATAATGTGGACAGAAAACTTGACATTACATCACACAACGAGGATTATACCG
TCGTGGAGCAATATGAGAGAAGTGAGGGCCGACATAGTACCGGCGGCATGGATGAACTCTATAAGGTCGA
CGGTGGATCAGGGGGACCCGCCGCCAAGCGCGTGAAGCTGGACTAATCTAGAATCGAT
